>Addgene plasmid #223078 | pCMV-T7-SpCas9(KKKCMN)-P2A-EGFP (AHK131) | addgene full sequence | sequence record 447649 | Addgene NGS Result
CCAGCTGCATTAATGAATCGGCCAACGCGCGGGGAGAGGCGGTTTGCGTATTGGGCGCTCTTCCGCTTCC
TCGCTCACTGACTCGCTGCGCTCGGTCGTTCGGCTGCGGCGAGCGGTATCAGCTCACTCAAAGGCGGTAA
TACGGTTATCCACAGAATCAGGGGATAACGCAGGAAAGAACATGTGAGCAAAAGGCCAGCAAAAGGCCAG
GAACCGTAAAAAGGCCGCGTTGCTGGCGTTTTTCCATAGGCTCCGCCCCCCTGACGAGCATCACAAAAAT
CGACGCTCAAGTCAGAGGTGGCGAAACCCGACAGGACTATAAAGATACCAGGCGTTTCCCCCTGGAAGCT
CCCTCGTGCGCTCTCCTGTTCCGACCCTGCCGCTTACCGGATACCTGTCCGCCTTTCTCCCTTCGGGAAG
CGTGGCGCTTTCTCATAGCTCACGCTGTAGGTATCTCAGTTCGGTGTAGGTCGTTCGCTCCAAGCTGGGC
TGTGTGCACGAACCCCCCGTTCAGCCCGACCGCTGCGCCTTATCCGGTAACTATCGTCTTGAGTCCAACC
CGGTAAGACACGACTTATCGCCACTGGCAGCAGCCACTGGTAACAGGATTAGCAGAGCGAGGTATGTAGG
CGGTGCTACAGAGTTCTTGAAGTGGTGGCCTAACTACGGCTACACTAGAAGAACAGTATTTGGTATCTGC
GCTCTGCTGAAGCCAGTTACCTTCGGAAAAAGAGTTGGTAGCTCTTGATCCGGCAAACAAACCACCGCTG
GTAGCGGTGGTTTTTTTGTTTGCAAGCAGCAGATTACGCGCAGAAAAAAAGGATCTCAAGAAGATCCTTT
GATCTTTTCTACGGGGTCTGACGCTCAGTGGAACGAAAACTCACGTTAAGGGATTTTGGTCATGAGATTA
TCAAAAAGGATCTTCACCTAGATCCTTTTAAATTAAAAATGAAGTTTTAAATCAATCTAAAGTATATATG
AGTAAACTTGGTCTGACAGTTACCAATGCTTAATCAGTGAGGCACCTATCTCAGCGATCTGTCTATTTCG
TTCATCCATAGTTGCCTGACTCCCCGTCGTGTAGATAACTACGATACGGGAGGGCTTACCATCTGGCCCC
AGTGCTGCAATGATACCGCGAGACCCACGCTCACCGGCTCCAGATTTATCAGCAATAAACCAGCCAGCCG
GAAGGGCCGAGCGCAGAAGTGGTCCTGCAACTTTATCCGCCTCCATCCAGTCTATTAATTGTTGCCGGGA
AGCTAGAGTAAGTAGTTCGCCAGTTAATAGTTTGCGCAACGTTGTTGCCATTGCTACAGGCATCGTGGTG
TCACGCTCGTCGTTTGGTATGGCTTCATTCAGCTCCGGTTCCCAACGATCAAGGCGAGTTACATGATCCC
CCATGTTGTGCAAAAAAGCGGTTAGCTCCTTCGGTCCTCCGATCGTTGTCAGAAGTAAGTTGGCCGCAGT
GTTATCACTCATGGTTATGGCAGCACTGCATAATTCTCTTACTGTCATGCCATCCGTAAGATGCTTTTCT
GTGACTGGTGAGTACTCAACCAAGTCATTCTGAGAATAGTGTATGCGGCGACCGAGTTGCTCTTGCCCGG
CGTCAATACGGGATAATACCGCGCCACATAGCAGAACTTTAAAAGTGCTCATCATTGGAAAACGTTCTTC
GGGGCGAAAACTCTCAAGGATCTTACCGCTGTTGAGATCCAGTTCGATGTAACCCACTCGTGCACCCAAC
TGATCTTCAGCATCTTTTACTTTCACCAGCGTTTCTGGGTGAGCAAAAACAGGAAGGCAAAATGCCGCAA
AAAAGGGAATAAGGGCGACACGGAAATGTTGAATACTCATACTCTTCCTTTTTCAATATTATTGAAGCAT
TTATCAGGGTTATTGTCTCATGAGCGGATACATATTTGAATGTATTTAGAAAAATAAACAAATAGGGGTT
CCGCGCACATTTCCCCGAAAAGTGCCACCTGACGTCGACGGATCGGGAGATCGATCTCCCGATCCCCTAG
GGTCGACTCTCAGTACAATCTGCTCTGATGCCGCATAGTTAAGCCAGTATCTGCTCCCTGCTTGTGTGTT
GGAGGTCGCTGAGTAGTGCGCGAGCAAAATTTAAGCTACAACAAGGCAAGGCTTGACCGACAATTGCATG
AAGAATCTGCTTAGGGTTAGGCGTTTTGCGCTGCTTCGCGATGTACGGGCCAGATATACGCGTTGACATT
GATTATTGACTAGTTATTAATAGTAATCAATTACGGGGTCATTAGTTCATAGCCCATATATGGAGTTCCG
CGTTACATAACTTACGGTAAATGGCCCGCCTGGCTGACCGCCCAACGACCCCCGCCCATTGACGTCAATA
ATGACGTATGTTCCCATAGTAACGCCAATAGGGACTTTCCATTGACGTCAATGGGTGGAGTATTTACGGT
AAACTGCCCACTTGGCAGTACATCAAGTGTATCATATGCCAAGTACGCCCCCTATTGACGTCAATGACGG
TAAATGGCCCGCCTGGCATTATGCCCAGTACATGACCTTATGGGACTTTCCTACTTGGCAGTACATCTAC
GTATTAGTCATCGCTATTACCATGGTGATGCGGTTTTGGCAGTACATCAATGGGCGTGGATAGCGGTTTG
ACTCACGGGGATTTCCAAGTCTCCACCCCATTGACGTCAATGGGAGTTTGTTTTGGCACCAAAATCAACG
GGACTTTCCAAAATGTCGTAACAACTCCGCCCCATTGACGCAAATGGGCGGTAGGCGTGTACGGTGGGAG
GTCTATATAAGCAGAGCTGGTTTAGTGAACCGTCAGATCCGCTAGAGATCCGCGGCCGCTAATACGACTC
ACTATAGGGAGAGCCGCCACCATGGACAAGAAGTACAGCATCGGCCTGGACATCGGCACCAACTCTGTGG
GCTGGGCCGTGATCACCGACGAGTACAAGGTGCCCAGCAAGAAATTCAAGGTGCTGGGCAACACCGACCG
GCACAGCATCAAGAAGAACCTGATCGGAGCCCTGCTGTTCGACAGCGGCGAAACAGCCGAGGCCACCCGG
CTGAAGAGAACCGCCAGAAGAAGATACACCAGACGGAAGAACCGGATCTGCTATCTGCAAGAGATCTTCA
GCAACGAGATGGCCAAGGTGGACGACAGCTTCTTCCACAGACTGGAAGAGTCCTTCCTGGTGGAAGAGGA
TAAGAAGCACGAGCGGCACCCCATCTTCGGCAACATCGTGGACGAGGTGGCCTACCACGAGAAGTACCCC
ACCATCTACCACCTGAGAAAGAAACTGGTGGACAGCACCGACAAGGCCGACCTGCGGCTGATCTATCTGG
CCCTGGCCCACATGATCAAGTTCCGGGGCCACTTCCTGATCGAGGGCGACCTGAACCCCGACAACAGCGA
CGTGGACAAGCTGTTCATCCAGCTGGTGCAGACCTACAACCAGCTGTTCGAGGAAAACCCCATCAACGCC
AGCGGCGTGGACGCCAAGGCCATCCTGTCTGCCAGACTGAGCAAGAGCAGACGGCTGGAAAATCTGATCG
CCCAGCTGCCCGGCGAGAAGAAGAATGGCCTGTTCGGAAACCTGATTGCCCTGAGCCTGGGCCTGACCCC
CAACTTCAAGAGCAACTTCGACCTGGCCGAGGATGCCAAACTGCAGCTGAGCAAGGACACCTACGACGAC
GACCTGGACAACCTGCTGGCCCAGATCGGCGACCAGTACGCCGACCTGTTTCTGGCCGCCAAGAACCTGT
CCGACGCCATCCTGCTGAGCGACATCCTGAGAGTGAACACCGAGATCACCAAGGCCCCCCTGAGCGCCTC
TATGATCAAGAGATACGACGAGCACCACCAGGACCTGACCCTGCTGAAAGCTCTCGTGCGGCAGCAGCTG
CCTGAGAAGTACAAAGAGATTTTCTTCGACCAGAGCAAGAACGGCTACGCCGGCTACATTGACGGCGGAG
CCAGCCAGGAAGAGTTCTACAAGTTCATCAAGCCCATCCTGGAAAAGATGGACGGCACCGAGGAACTGCT
CGTGAAGCTGAACAGAGAGGACCTGCTGCGGAAGCAGCGGACCTTCGACAACGGCAGCATCCCCCACCAG
ATCCACCTGGGAGAGCTGCACGCCATTCTGCGGCGGCAGGAAGATTTTTACCCATTCCTGAAGGACAACC
GGGAAAAGATCGAGAAGATCCTGACCTTCCGCATCCCCTACTACGTGGGCCCTCTGGCCAGGGGAAACAG
CAGATTCGCCTGGATGACCAGAAAGAGCGAGGAAACCATCACCCCCTGGAACTTCGAGGAAGTGGTGGAC
AAGGGCGCTTCCGCCCAGAGCTTCATCGAGCGGATGACCAACTTCGATAAGAACCTGCCCAACGAGAAGG
TGCTGCCCAAGCACAGCCTGCTGTACGAGTACTTCACCGTGTATAACGAGCTGACCAAAGTGAAATACGT
GACCGAGGGAATGAGAAAGCCCGCCTTCCTGAGCGGCGAGCAGAAAAAGGCCATCGTGGACCTGCTGTTC
AAGACCAACCGGAAAGTGACCGTGAAGCAGCTGAAAGAGGACTACTTCAAGAAAATCGAGTGCTTCGACT
CCGTGGAAATCTCCGGCGTGGAAGATCGGTTCAACGCCTCCCTGGGCACATACCACGATCTGCTGAAAAT
TATCAAGGACAAGGACTTCCTGGACAATGAGGAAAACGAGGACATTCTGGAAGATATCGTGCTGACCCTG
ACACTGTTTGAGGACAGAGAGATGATCGAGGAACGGCTGAAAACCTATGCCCACCTGTTCGACGACAAAG
TGATGAAGCAGCTGAAGCGGCGGAGATACACCGGCTGGGGCAGGCTGAGCCGGAAGCTGATCAACGGCAT
CCGGGACAAGCAGTCCGGCAAGACAATCCTGGATTTCCTGAAGTCCGACGGCTTCGCCAACAGAAACTTC
ATGCAGCTGATCCACGACGACAGCCTGACCTTTAAAGAGGACATCCAGAAAGCCCAGGTGTCCGGCCAGG
GCGATAGCCTGCACGAGCACATTGCCAATCTGGCCGGCAGCCCCGCCATTAAGAAGGGCATCCTGCAGAC
AGTGAAGGTGGTGGACGAGCTCGTGAAAGTGATGGGCCGGCACAAGCCCGAGAACATCGTGATCGAAATG
GCCAGAGAGAACCAGACCACCCAGAAGGGACAGAAGAACAGCCGCGAGAGAATGAAGCGGATCGAAGAGG
GCATCAAAGAGCTGGGCAGCCAGATCCTGAAAGAACACCCCGTGGAAAACACCCAGCTGCAGAACGAGAA
GCTGTACCTGTACTACCTGCAGAATGGGCGGGATATGTACGTGGACCAGGAACTGGACATCAACCGGCTG
TCCGACTACGATGTGGACCATATCGTGCCTCAGAGCTTTCTGAAGGACGACTCCATCGACAACAAGGTGC
TGACCAGAAGCGACAAGAACCGGGGCAAGAGCGACAACGTGCCCTCCGAAGAGGTCGTGAAGAAGATGAA
GAACTACTGGCGGCAGCTGCTGAACGCCAAGCTGATTACCCAGAGAAAGTTCGACAATCTGACCAAGGCC
GAGAGAGGCGGCCTGAGCGAACTGGATAAGGCCGGCTTCATCAAGAGACAGCTGGTGGAAACCCGGCAGA
TCACAAAGCACGTGGCACAGATCCTGGACTCCCGGATGAACACTAAGTACGACGAGAATGACAAGCTGAT
CCGGGAAGTGAAAGTGATCACCCTGAAGTCCAAGCTGGTGTCCGATTTCCGGAAGGATTTCCAGTTTTAC
AAAGTGCGCGAGATCAACAACTACCACCACGCCCACGACGCCTACCTGAACGCCGTCGTGGGAACCGCCC
TGATCAAAAAGTACCCTAAGCTGGAAAGCGAGTTCGTGTACGGCGACTACAAGGTGTACGACGTGCGGAA
GATGATCGCCAAGAGCGAGCAGGAAATCGGCAAGGCTACCGCCAAGTACTTCTTCTACAGCAACATCATG
AACTTTTTCAAGACCGAGATTACCCTGGCCAACGGCGAGATCCGGAAGCGGCCTCTGATCGAGACAAACG
GCGAAACCGGGGAGATCGTGTGGGATAAGGGCCGGGATTTTGCCACCGTGCGGAAAGTGCTGAGCATGCC
CCAAGTGAATATCGTGAAAAAGACCGAGGTGCAGACAGGCGGCTTCAGCAAAGAGTCTATCCTGCCCAAG
AGGAACAGCGATAAGCTGATCGCCAGAAAGAAGGACTGGGACCCTAAGAAGTACGGCGGCTTCAAGAAGC
CCACCGTGGCCTATTCTGTGCTGGTGGTGGCCAAAGTGGAAAAGGGCAAGTCCAAGAAACTGAAGAGTGT
GAAAGAGCTGCTGGGGATCACCATCATGGAAAGAAGCAGCTTCGAGAAGAATCCCATCGACTTTCTGGAA
GCCAAGGGCTACAAAGAAGTGAAAAAGGACCTGATCATCAAGCTGCCTAAGTACTCCCTGTTCGAGCTGG
AAAACGGCCGGAAGAGAATGCTGGCCTCTGCCAAGTGCCTGCAGAAGGGAAACGAACTGGCCCTGCCCTC
CAAATATGTGAACTTCCTGTACCTGGCCAGCCACTATGAGAAGCTGAAGGGCTCCCCCGAGGATAATGAG
CAGAAACAGCTGTTTGTGGAACAGCACAAGCACTACCTGGACGAGATCATCGAGCAGATCAGCGAGTTCT
CCAAGAGAGTGATCCTGGCCGACGCTAATCTGGACAAAGTGCTGTCCGCCTACAACAAGCACCGGGATAA
GCCCATCAGAGAGCAGGCCGAGAATATCATCCACCTGTTTACCCTGACCAATCTGGGAGCCCCTGCCGCC
TTCAAGTACTTTGACACCACCATCGACCGGAAGATGTACAACAGCACCAAAGAGGTGCTGGACGCCACCC
TGATCCACCAGAGCATCACCGGCCTGTACGAGACACGGATCGACCTGTCTCAGCTGGGAGGCGACGGATC
CGGCGGAGGCGGAAGCGGGAAAAGAACCGCCGACGGCAGCGAATTCGAGCCCAAGAAGAAGAGGAAAGTC
TCGAGCGGAGGCGACTACAAAGACCATGACGGTGATTATAAAGATCATGACATCGATTACAAGGATGACG
ATGACAAGGGAGGCGGTGGAAGCGGCGCAACAAACTTCTCTCTGCTGAAACAAGCCGGAGATGTCGAAGA
GAATCCTGGACCGATGGTGAGCAAGGGCGAGGAGCTGTTCACCGGGGTGGTGCCCATCCTGGTCGAGCTG
GACGGCGACGTAAACGGCCACAAGTTCAGCGTGTCCGGCGAGGGCGAGGGCGATGCCACCTACGGCAAGC
TGACCCTGAAGTTCATCTGCACCACCGGCAAGCTGCCCGTGCCCTGGCCCACCCTCGTGACCACCCTGAC
CTACGGCGTGCAGTGCTTCAGCCGCTACCCCGACCACATGAAGCAGCACGACTTCTTCAAGTCCGCCATG
CCCGAAGGCTACGTCCAGGAGCGCACCATCTTCTTCAAGGACGACGGCAACTACAAGACCCGCGCCGAGG
TGAAGTTCGAGGGCGACACCCTGGTGAACCGCATCGAGCTGAAGGGCATCGACTTCAAGGAGGACGGCAA
CATCCTGGGGCACAAGCTGGAGTACAACTACAACAGCCACAACGTCTATATCATGGCCGACAAGCAGAAG
AACGGCATCAAGGTGAACTTCAAGATCCGCCACAACATCGAGGACGGCAGCGTGCAGCTCGCCGACCACT
ACCAGCAGAACACCCCCATCGGCGACGGCCCCGTGCTGCTGCCCGACAACCACTACCTGAGCACCCAGTC
CGCCCTGAGCAAAGACCCCAACGAGAAGCGCGATCACATGGTCCTGCTGGAGTTCGTGACCGCCGCCGGG
ATCACTCTCGGCATGGACGAGCTGTACAAGTGACCGGTCATCATCACCATCACCATTGAGTTTAAACCCG
CTGATCAGCCTCGACTGTGCCTTCTAGTTGCCAGCCATCTGTTGTTTGCCCCTCCCCCGTGCCTTCCTTG
ACCCTGGAAGGTGCCACTCCCACTGTCCTTTCCTAATAAAATGAGGAAATTGCATCGCATTGTCTGAGTA
GGTGTCATTCTATTCTGGGGGGTGGGGTGGGGCAGGACAGCAAGGGGGAGGATTGGGAAGACAATAGCAG
GCATGCTGGGGATGCGGTGGGCTCTATGGCTTCTGAGGCGGAAAGAACCAGCTGGGGCTCGATACCGTCG
ACCTCTAGCTAGAGCTTGGCGTAATCATGGTCATAGCTGTTTCCTGTGTGAAATTGTTATCCGCTCACAA
TTCCACACAACATACGAGCCGGAAGCATAAAGTGTAAAGCCTAGGGTGCCTAATGAGTGAGCTAACTCAC
ATTAATTGCGTTGCGCTCACTGCCCGCTTTCCAGTCGGGAAACCTGTCGTG
Features (pLannotate 1.2.2; 18 found; start..end, strand, type, name):
    241..829     -  rep_origin     ori: high-copy-number ColE1/pMB1/pBR322/pUC origin of replication
   1000..1860    -  CDS            AmpR: β-lactamase; bla; confers resistance to ampicillin, carbenicillin, and related antibiotics
   1861..1965    -  promoter       AmpR promoter: bla
   2036..2080    -  misc_feature   bom (fragment): basis of mobility region from pBR322
   2235..2614    +  enhancer       CMV enhancer: human cytomegalovirus immediate early enhancer
   2615..2818    +  promoter       CMV promoter: human cytomegalovirus (CMV) immediate early promoter
   2860..2878    +  promoter       T7 promoter: promoter for bacteriophage T7 RNA polymerase
   2892..4610    +  CDS            Cas9(N): N-terminal portion of Streptococcus pyogenes Cas9 (Zetsche et al., 2015)
   4497..6995    +  CDS            Cas9(C): C-terminal portion of Streptococcus pyogenes Cas9 (Zetsche et al., 2015)
   7083..7148    +  CDS            3xFLAG: three tandem FLAG® epitope tags, followed by an enterokinase cleavage site
   7224..7940    +  CDS            EGFP: EGFP is a basic (constitutively fluorescent) green fluorescent protein published in 1996, derived from Aequorea victoria. It is reported to be a rapidly-maturing weak dimer with moderate acid sensitivity.
   7995..8219    +  polyA_signal   bGH poly(A) signal: bovine growth hormone polyadenylation signal
   8223..8244    +  promoter       SV40 promoter (fragment): SV40 enhancer and early promoter
   8249..8265    +  misc_feature   MCS (fragment): pBluescript multiple cloning site
   8314..8330    -  protein_bind   lac operator: The lac repressor binds to the lac operator to inhibit transcription in E. coli. This inhibition can be relieved by adding lactose or isopropyl-β-D-thiogalactopyranoside (IPTG). lac repressor encoded by lacI
   8338..8368    -  promoter       lac promoter: promoter for the E. coli lac operon
   8383..8404    -  protein_bind   CAP binding site: CAP binding activates transcription in the presence of cAMP. E. coli catabolite activator protein
   8417..58      -  CDS            lacI (fragment) (across the origin): lac repressor; lacI; The lac repressor binds to the lac operator to inhibit transcription in E. coli. This inhibition can be relieved by adding lactose or isopropyl-β-D-thiogalactopyranoside (IPTG).
