[The description below was written by a language model from this plasmid's Addgene catalogue record and pLannotate feature annotations shown in this document.]
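Description:
pCMV-T7-SpCas9(KKKCMN)-P2A-EGFP (AHK131) is an 8,451 bp mammalian expression and CRISPR plasmid built by Gibson cloning on the pCMV-T7-SpCas9-P2A-EGFP (RTW3027) backbone. It is maintained in E. coli at high copy through a ColE1/pUC-type origin and selected with ampicillin via the β-lactamase gene and its native promoter. Short remnants of bom, an SV40 promoter, a multiple cloning site, and lac promoter/operator/lacI sequences are also annotated, but these appear to be backbone fragments rather than functional parts of the expression unit.

The payload is a human codon-optimized Streptococcus pyogenes Cas9 nuclease carrying six substitutions (D1135K, S1136K, G1218K, E1219C, R1335M, T1337N), abbreviated KKKCMN. The annotation tool splits the Cas9 coding region into overlapping N- and C-terminal halves, but this is one continuous open reading frame. Its C terminus is fused to a bipartite nuclear localization signal (BPNLS) and a 3xFLAG epitope, followed by a P2A self-cleaving peptide and EGFP, so that the nuclease and the green fluorescent reporter are produced from one transcript as separate proteins and EGFP marks transfected, expressing cells. The BPNLS and P2A are listed in the catalogue fields but were not called in the feature table. Transcription is driven by the CMV enhancer and immediate early promoter for expression in human cells, with a T7 promoter placed just upstream of the coding sequence that allows in vitro transcription with T7 RNA polymerase; a bovine growth hormone polyadenylation signal terminates the unit. No guide RNA cassette is annotated, so the guide must be supplied separately. The associated publication concerns engineering of custom Cas9 PAM variants, consistent with use of this plasmid to test an altered-PAM enzyme in human cells.
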