Addgene plasmid #223078: pCMV-T7-SpCas9(KKKCMN)-P2A-EGFP (AHK131)
Purpose: pCMV and pT7 Human expression plasmid for SpCas9 enzyme with KKKCMN amino acids at positions 1135,1136,1218,1219,1335,T1337 with C-term BPNLS-P2A-EGFP
Depositing lab: Benjamin Kleinstiver. Depositing organization: Massachusetts General Hospital. Publication: Custom CRISPR-Cas9 PAM variants via scalable engineering and machine learning. Silverstein RA, Kim N, Kroell AS, Walton RT, Delano J, Butcher RM, Pacesa M, Smith BK, Christie KA, Ha LL, Meis RJ, Clark AB, Spinner AD, Lazzarotto CR, Li Y, Matsubara A, Urbina EO, Dahl GA, Correia BE, Marks DS, Tsai SQ, Pinello L, De Ravin SS, Liu Q, Kleinstiver BP. Nature. 2025 Apr 22. doi: 10.1038/s41586-025-09021-y. PubMed 40262634.
Backbone
  Vector backbone: pCMV-T7-SpCas9-P2A-EGFP (RTW3027)
  Backbone manufacturer: Benjamin Kleinstiver, Addgene plasmid #139987
  Vector type: Mammalian Expression, CRISPR
Growth in bacteria
  Bacterial resistance: Ampicillin, 100 μg/mL
  Growth temperature: 37°C
  Growth strain: DH5alpha
  Copy number: High Copy
Gene/Insert
  Gene/Insert name: human codon optimized nuclease SpCas9(KKKCMN)-P2A-EGFP (alt names: AHK131; SpCas9(KKKCMN))
  Species: Synthetic
  Mutation: SpCas9(KKKCMN)=D1135K, S1136K, G1218K, E1219C, R1335M, T1337N
  Promoter: CMV and T7
  Tag / fusion protein: BPNLS-3xFLAG-P2A-EGFP (C terminal on insert)
  Cloning method: Gibson Cloning
  Sequencing primers: 5′ oBK6928-CCAAGTCTCCACCCCATTGACG; 3′ oBK219-GGGAGTGGCACCTTCCAGGGTC
Terms and licenses: Academic/Nonprofit Terms; Industry Terms: Not Available to Industry
How to cite: pCMV-T7-SpCas9(KKKCMN)-P2A-EGFP (AHK131) was a gift from Benjamin Kleinstiver (Addgene plasmid # 223078 ; http://n2t.net/addgene:223078 ; RRID:Addgene_223078)
